>Addgene plasmid #22833 | pBT-2 | depositor full sequence | sequence record 10471 | Author sequence
AACGAATTCAAGCTTGATATCATTCAGGACGAGCCTCAGACTCCAGCGTAACTGGACTGAAAACAAACTA
AAGCGCCCTTGTGGCGCTTTAGTTTTGTTCCGCGGCCACCGGCTGGCTCGCTTCGCTCGGCCCGTGGACA
ACCCTGCTGGACAAGCTGATGGACAGGCTGCGCCTGCCCACGAGCTTGACCACAGGGATTGCCCACCGGC
TACCCAGCCTTCGACCACATACCCACCGGCTCCAACTGCGCGGCCTGCGGCCTTGCCCCATCAATTTTTT
TAATTTTCTCTGGGGAAAAGCCTCCGGCCTGCGGCCTGCGCGCTTCGCTTGCCGGTTGGACACCAAGTGG
AAGGCGGGTCAAGGCTCGCGCAGCGACCGCGCAGCGGCTTGGCCTTGACGCGCCTGGAACGACCCAAGCC
TATGCGAGTGGGGGCAGTCGAAGGCGAAGCCCGCCCGCCTGCCCCCCGAGCCTCACGGCGGCGAGTGCGG
GGGTTCCAAGGGGGCAGCGCCACCTTGGGCAAGGCCGAAGGCCGCGCAGTCGATCAACAAGCCCCGGAGG
GGCCACTTTTTGCCGGAGGGGGAGCCGCGCCGAAGGCGTGGGGGAACCCCGCAGGGGTGCCCTTCTTTGG
GCACCAAAGAACTAGATATAGGGCGAAATGCGAAAGACTTAAAAATCAACAACTTAAAAAAGGGGGGTAC
GCAACAGCTCATTGCGGCACCCCCCGCAATAGCTCATTGCGTAGGTTAAAGAAAATCTGTAATTGACTGC
CACTTTTACGCAACGCATAATTGTTGTCGCGCTGCCGAAAAGTTGCAGCTGATTGCGCATGGTGCCGCAA
CCGTGCGGCACCCTACCGCATGGAGATAAGCATGGCCACGCAGTCCAGAGAAATCGGCATTCAAGCCAAG
AACAAGCCCGGTCACTGGGTGCAAACGGAACGCAAAGCGCATGAGGCGTGGGCCGGGCTTATTGCGAGGA
AACCCACGGCGGCAATGCTGCTGCATCACCTCGTGGCGCAGATGGGCCACCAGAACGCCGTGGTGGTCAG
CCAGAAGACACTTTCCAAGCTCATCGGACGTTCTTTGCGGACGGTCCAATACGCAGTCAAGGACTTGGTG
GCCGAGCGCTGGATCTCCGTCGTGAAGCTCAACGGCCCCGGCACCGTGTCGGCCTACGTGGTCAATGACC
GCGTGGCGTGGGGCCAGCCCCGCGACCAGTTGCGCCTGTCGGTGTTCAGTGCCGCCGTGGTGGTTGATCA
CGACGACCAGGACGAATCGCTGTTGGGGCATGGCGACCTGCGCCGCATCCCGACCCTGTATCCGGGCGAG
CAGCAACTACCGACCGGCCCCGGCGAGGAGCCGCCCAGCCAGCCCGGCATTCCGGGCATGGAACCAGACC
TGCCAGCCTTGACCGAAACGGAGGAATGGGAACGGCGCGGGCAGCAGCGCCTGCCGATGCCCGATGAGCC
GTGTTTTCTGGACGATGGCGAGCCGTTGGAGCCGCCGACACGGGTCACGCTGCCGCGCCGGTAGTACGTA
AGAGGTTCCAACTTTCACCATAATGAAATAAGATCACTACCGGGCGTATTTTTTGAGTTATCGAGATTTT
CAGGAGCTAAGGAAGCTAAAATGAGCCATATTCAACGGGAAACGTCTTGCTCGAGGCCGCGATTAAATTC
CAACATGGATGCTGATTTATATGGGTATAAATGGGCTCGCGATAATGTCGGGCAATCAGGTGCGACAATC
TATCGATTGTATGGGAAGCCCGATGCGCCAGAGTTGTTTCTGAAACATGGCAAAGGTAGCGTTGCCAATG
ATGTTACAGATGAGATGGTCAGGCTAAACTGGCTGACGGAATTTATGCCTCTTCCGACCATCAAGCATTT
TATCCGTACTCCTGATGATGCATGGTTACTCACCACTGCGATCCCAGGGAAAACAGCATTCCAGGTATTA
GAAGAATATCCTGATTCAGGTGAAAATATTGTTGATGCGCTGGCAGTGTTCCTGCGCCGGTTGCATTCGA
TTCCTGTTTGTAATTGTCCTTTTAACGGCGATCGCGTATTTCGTCTCGCTCAGGCGCAATCACGAATGAA
TAACGGTTTGGTTGGTGCGAGTGATTTTGATGACGAGCGTAATGGCTGGCCTGTTGAACAAGTCTGGAAA
GAAATGCATAAGCTTTTGCCATTCTCACCGGATTCAGTCGTCACTCATGGTGATTTCTCACTTGATAACC
TTATTTTTGACGAGGGGAAATTAATAGGTTGTATTGATGTTGGACGAGTCGGAATCGCAGACCGATACCA
GGATCTTGCCATCCTATGGAACTGCCTCGGTGAGTTTTCTCCTTCATTACAGAAACGGCTTTTTCAAAAA
TATGGTATTGATAATCCTGATATGAATAAATTGCAGTTTCACTTGATGCTCGATGAGTTTTTCTGAGGGC
GGATCCCCCTCAAGTCAAAAGCCTCCGGTCGGAGGCTTTTGACTTTCTGCTATGGAGGTCAGGTATGATT
TAAATGGTCAGTATTGAGCGATATCTAGAGAATTCGTC
Features (pLannotate 1.2.2; 6 found; start..end, strand, type, name):
     60..96      -  terminator     soxR terminator: bidirectional E. coli soxR transcription terminator
    102..871     +  rep_origin     pBBR1 oriV: replication origin of the broad-host-range plasmid pBBR1 from Bordetella bronchiseptica; requires the pBBR1 Rep protein for replication
    872..1534    +  CDS            pBBR1 Rep: replication protein for the broad-host-range plasmid pBBR1 from Bordetella bronchiseptica
   1536..1630    +  promoter       cat promoter (fragment): promoter of the E. coli cat gene encoding chloramphenicol acetyltransferase
   1631..2444    +  CDS            KanR (fragment): aminoglycoside phosphotransferase; aph(3')-Ia; confers resistance to kanamycin in bacteria or G418 (Geneticin®) in eukaryotes
   2463..2494    -  terminator     tonB terminator: bidirectional E. coli tonB-P14 transcription terminator
