[The description below was written by a language model from this plasmid's Addgene catalogue record and pLannotate feature annotations shown in this document.]
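Description:
pBT-2 is a compact (2,558 bp) empty bacterial backbone built on the pBBR1 replicon and intended as a broad-host-range cloning vector. Replication depends on two adjacent elements from the Bordetella bronchiseptica plasmid pBBR1: the oriV origin and the Rep protein coding sequence that the origin requires. Because this replicon works in many Gram-negative species, the vector can be moved between hosts beyond E. coli. The record lists its copy number as unknown. Selection is by kanamycin, conferred by an aph(3')-Ia aminoglycoside phosphotransferase gene. The annotation shows this gene lying directly downstream of a fragment of the cat (chloramphenicol acetyltransferase) promoter, which presumably drives its expression. Both the promoter and the KanR coding sequence are annotated as fragments, meaning partial matches to the reference parts.

The plasmid carries no insert, and no dedicated expression promoter, tag or reporter is annotated, even though it is catalogued as a bacterial expression vector. Cloning is by restriction enzymes, with XbaI and EcoRV recorded as the 5′ and 3′ sites. Two bidirectional E. coli transcription terminators, soxR and tonB, sit at either end of the replicon-plus-marker block, and so appear to flank the short remaining region where inserts would be placed. Such an arrangement would insulate cloned DNA from read-through transcription out of the vector, and shield the replication and resistance functions from transcription originating in the insert. This fits the associated publication, which describes broad-host-range vectors for stable genomic library construction. The typical use is therefore building genomic libraries that are maintained stably and can be screened in different bacterial hosts.
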