Addgene plasmid #22833: pBT-2
Purpose: (Empty Backbone)
Depositing lab: Ryan Gill. Depositing organization: University of Colorado, Boulder. Publication: Broad host range vectors for stable genomic library construction. Lynch MD, Gill RT. Biotechnol Bioeng. 2006 May 5. 94(1):151-8. 10.1002/bit.20836 PubMed 16496398.
Backbone
  Vector backbone: pBT-2
  Backbone size (bp): 2558
  Vector type: Bacterial Expression
Growth in bacteria
  Bacterial resistance: Kanamycin, 50 μg/mL
  Growth temperature: 37°C
  Growth strain: DH5alpha
  Copy number: Unknown
Gene/Insert
  Gene/Insert name: None
  Cloning method: Restriction Enzyme; 5′ cloning site XbaI (unknown if destroyed); 3′ cloning site EcoRV (unknown if destroyed)
  Sequencing primers: 5′ taaatggtca gtattgagcg
Terms and licenses: Academic/Nonprofit Terms; Industry Terms: Not Available to Industry
How to cite: pBT-2 was a gift from Ryan Gill (Addgene plasmid # 22833 ; http://n2t.net/addgene:22833 ; RRID:Addgene_22833)
