>Addgene plasmid #22833 | pBT-2 | addgene partial sequence | sequence record 28839 | 22833 with KAN-R
ATANGTGGATTTAATCGCGGCCTCGAGCAAGACGTTTCCCGTTGAATATGGCTCATTTTAGCTTCCTTAG
CTCCTGAAAATCTCGATAACTCAAAAAATACGCCCGGTAGTGATCTTATTTCATTATGGTGAAAGTTGGA
ACCTCTTACGTACGGCGCGGCAGCGTGACCCGTGTCGGCGGCTCCAACGGCTCGCCATCGTCCAGAAAAC
ACGGCTCATCGGGCATCGGCAGGCGCTGCTGCCCGCGTCGTTCCCATTCCTCCGTTTCGGTCAAGGCTGG
CAGGTCTGGTTCCATGCCCGGAATGCCGGGCTGGCTGGGCGGCTCCTCGCCGGGGCCGGTCGGTAGTTGC
TGCTCGCCCGGATACAGGGTCGGGATGCGGCGCAGGTCGCCATGCCCCAACAGCGATTCGTCCTGGTCGT
CGTGATCAACCACCACGGCGGCACTGAACACCGACAGGCGCAACTGGTCGCGGGGCTGGCCCCACGCCAC
GCGGTCATTGACCACGTAGGCCGACACGGTGCCGGGGCCGTTGAGCTTCACGACGGAGATCCAGCGCTCG
GCCACCAAGTCCTTGACTGCGTATTGGACCGTCCGCAAAGAACGTCCGATGAGCTTGGAAAGTGTCTTCT
GGCTGACCACCACGGCGTTCTGGTGGCCCATCTGCGCC
